>Addgene plasmid #180497 | pCAG1.1-Armc12 delta C/FLAG | addgene full sequence | sequence record 356912 | Addgene NGS Result
GAGCTCATCGATACTCGACATTGATTATTGACTAGTTATTAATAGTAATCAATTACGGGGTCATTAGTTC
ATAGCCCATATATGGAGTTCCGCGTTACATAACTTACGGTAAATGGCCCGCCTGGCTGACCGCCCAACGA
CCCCCGCCCATTGACGTCAATAATGACGTATGTTCCCATAGTAACGCCAATAGGGACTTTCCATTGACGT
CAATGGGTGGAGTATTTACGGTAAACTGCCCACTTGGCAGTACATCAAGTGTATCATATGCCAAGTACGC
CCCCTATTGACGTCAATGACGGTAAATGGCCCGCCTGGCATTATGCCCAGTACATGACCTTATGGGACTT
TCCTACTTGGCAGTACATCTACGTATTAGTCATCGCTATTACCATGGTCGAGGTGAGCCCCACGTTCTGC
TTCACTCTCCCCATCTCCCCCCCCTCCCCACCCCCAATTTTGTATTTATTTATTTTTTAATTATTTTGTG
CAGCGATGGGGGCGGGGGGGGGGGGGGNCGCGCGCCRGGSGGGGSGGGGSGGGGSGRGGGGSGGGGSGGG
GSGRGGCGGRGAGGKGCGGCGGCAGCCAATCAGAGCGGCGCGCTCCGAAAGTTTCCTTTTATGGCGAGGC
GGCGGCGGCGGCGGCCCTATAAAAAGCGAAGCGCGCGGCGGGCGGGAGTCGCTGCGCGCTGCCTTCGCCC
CGTGCCCCGCTCCGCCGCCGCCTCGCGCCGCCCGCCCCGGCTCTGACTGACCGCGTTACTCCCACAGGTG
AGCGGGCGGGACGGCCCTTCTCCTCCGGGCTGTAATTAGCGCTTGGTTTAATGACGGCTTGTTTCTTTTC
TGTGGCTGCGTGAAAGCCTTGAGGGGCTCCGGGAGGGCCCTTTGTGCGGGGGGAGCGGCTCGGGGGGTGC
GTGCGTGTGTGTGTGCGTGGGGAGCGCCGCGTGCGGCTCCGCGCTGCCCGGCGGCTGTGAGCGCTGCGGG
CGCGGCGCGGGGCTTTGTGCGCTCCGCAGTGTGCGCGAGGGGAGCGCGGCCGGGGGCGGTGCCCCGCGGT
GCGGGGGGGGCTGCGAGGGGAACAAAGGCTGCGTGCGGGGTGTGTGCGTGGGGGGGTGAGCAGGGGGTGT
GGGCGCGTCGGTCGGGCTGCAACCCCCCCTGCACCCCCCTCCCCGAGTTGCTGAGCACGGCCCGGCTTCG
GGTGCGGGGCTCCGTACGGGGCGTGGCGCGGGGCTCGCCGTGCCGGGCGGGGGGTGGCGGCAGGTGGGGG
TGCCGGGCGGGGCGGGGCCGCCTCGGGCCGGGGAGGGCTCGGGGGAGGGGCGCGGCGGCCCCCGGAGCGC
CGGCGGCTGTCGAGGCGCGGCGAGCCGCAGCCATTGCCTTTTATGGTAATCGTGCGAGAGGGCGCAGGGA
CTTCCTTTGTCCCAAATCTGTGCGGAGCCGAAATCTGGGAGGCGCCGCCGCACCCCCTCTAGCGGGCGCG
GGGCGAAGCGGTGCGGCGCCGGCAGGAAGGAAATGGGCGGGGAGGGCCTTCGTGCGTCGCCGCGCCGCCG
TCCCCTTCTCCCTCTCCAGCCTCGGGGCTGTCCGCGGGGGGACGGCTGCCTTCGGGGGGGACGGGGCAGG
GCGGGGTTCGGCTTCTGGCGTGTGACCGGCGGCTCTAGCCTCTGCTAACCATGTTCATGCCTTCTTCTTT
TTCCTACAGCTCCTGGGCAACGTGCTGGTTATTGTGCTGTCTCATCATTTTGGCAAATCTAGAGGATCCC
TGCAGGCCGCCATGGGCAAGACCATTCCCCGGTTCCTGGAGCAACTGGACCTCATCAAAAGCTTCGTGGG
CCTGGCTACAGGCGCCGGGGCCTTATACCTGCTGTACAAGGCCGTCAGGACTGGCTTAAAATGTCATCCG
CCACTCTGCTCCAACTCGCCGATCTGCATTGCCCGCCTGGCCATCGAGAGAGAGCGCCACGGGCGGGACT
CCGGTGAGATTCGAAGACTTCTCAACTCTCTAGACTGCAAACAGGATGAGTATACCAGGAGCATGATCCT
TCATAACATCACCCGCTGCGTGTACTTGCTGGAGGCTGAGGCCTCTTCTTGTACTATGGATGACATCGAC
TTGGTGGCTGACATGCTAGATGAGAAGGACAACAGTGTAAAAATCCAAGCTCTGAATGCACTTAAAGCTT
TCTCTGGCATCAGGAAATTCAGGCTCAAAATCCAGGAGCATTGCATCAAGGTACTGGAACTGATTTCCAC
CATCTGGGACTTGGAATTGCACGTAGCTGGTCTCCGATTGCTCAACAACCTCCCGCTACCTGACTATGTG
CACCCACAGCTGCGGCGGGTGATGCCTGCCCTGATGGAGATCATACAGTCAGACTGCATCCTGGCACAGG
TACAAGCTGTCCGCCTCCTGAGTTACCTGGCACAGAAGAACGACCTTCTTTATGACATTCTCAACTGTCA
GGTGCGTCCCAACTTCCTGAACCTCTTCCAGTCTTCACAGCCGGGCAGTCTGCTGTTCGAGGTGCTGGTG
TTTGCGGAACACTTGAGTGAAGGTCGGAACGCCACCCACTACCGAGCGGTCAAATGGCATTACAACGAGC
AATCCCTGCACGAAGCCCTCTTTGGGGATGAGTCCAGACTGGCAGACCGACTGCTCTCCCTGGTCATCCA
CCCTGAGGAGGAAGTTCAGATCCAGGCCTGCAAAGTCATAGTGAGCTTGCAGTGTCCCGGCGGCAGCGAT
ATCGACTACAAGGATGACGATGACAAGTAGCTCGAGACTCCTCAGGTGCAGGCTGCCTATCAGAAGGTGG
TGGCTGGTGTGGCCAATGCCCTGGCTCACAAATACCACTGAGATCTTTTTCCCTCTGCCAAAAATTATGG
GGACATCATGAAGCCCCTTGAGCATCTGACTTCTGGCTAATAAAGGAAATTTATTTTCATTGCAATAGTG
TGTTGGAATTTTTTGTGTCTCTCACTCGGAAGGACATATGGGAGGGCAAATCATTTAAAACATCAGAATG
AGTATTTGGTTTAGAGTTTGGCAACATATGCCCATATGCTGGCTGCCATGAACAAAGGTTGGCTATAAAG
AGGTCATCAGTATATGAAACAGCCCCCTGCTGTCCATTCCTTATTCCATAGAAAAGCCTTGACTTGAGGT
TAGATTTTTTTTATATTTTGTTTTGTGTTATTTTTTTCTTTAACATCCCTAAAATTTTCCTTACATGTTT
TACTAGCCAGATTTTTCCTCCTCTCCTGACTACTCCCAGTCATAGCTGTCCCTCTTCTCTTATGAAGATC
CCTCGACTTAATTAAGGTACCCAATTCGCCCTATAGTGAGTCGTATTACGCGCGCTCACTGGCCGTCGTT
TTACAACGTCGTGACTGGGAAAACCCTGGCGTTACCCAACTTAATCGCCTTGCAGCACATCCCCCTTTCG
CCAGCTGGCGTAATAGCGAAGAGGCCCGCACCGATCGCCCTTCCCAACAGTTGCGCAGCCTGAATGGCGA
ATGGG
[124 nt withheld, positions 3506-3629]
C
[91 nt withheld, positions 3631-3721]
A
[49 nt withheld, positions 3723-3771]
CCTTTGACGTTGGAGTCCACGTTCTTT
[37 nt withheld, positions 3799-3835]
ACCCTATCTCGGTCTATTCTTTTGATTTATAAGGGATTTTGCCGATTTCGGCCTATTGGTTAAAAAATGA
GCTGATTTAACAAAAATTTAACGCGAATTTTAACAAAATATTAACGCTTACAATTTAGGTGGCACTTTTC
GGGGAAATGTGCGCGGAACCCCTATTTGTTTATTTTTCTAAATACATTCAAATATGTATCCGCTCATGAG
ACAATAACCCTGATAAATGCTTCAATAATATTGAAAAAGGAAGAGTATGAGTATTCAACATTTCCGTGTC
GCCCTTATTCCCTTTTTTGCGGCATTTTGCCTTCCTGTTTTTGCTCACCCAGAAACGCTGGTGAAAGTAA
AAGATGCTGAAGATCAGTTGGGTGCACGAGTGGGTTACATCGAACTGGATCTCAACAGCGGTAAGATCCT
TGAGAGTTTTCGCCCCGAAGAACGTTTTCCAATGATGAGCACTTTTAAAGTTCTGCTATGTGGCGCGGTA
TTATCCCGTATTGACGCCGGGCAAGAGCAACTCGGTCGCCGCATACACTATTCTCAGAATGACTTGGTTG
AGTACTCACCAGTCACAGAAAAGCATCTTACGGATGGCATGACAGTAAGAGAATTATGCAGTGCTGCCAT
AACCATGAGTGATAACACTGCGGCCAACTTACTTCTGACAACGATCGGAGGACCGAAGGAGCTAACCGCT
TTTTTGCACAACATGGGGGATCATGTAACTCGCCTTGATCGTTGGGAACCGGAGCTGAATGAAGCCATAC
CAAACGACGAGCGTGACACCACGATGCCTGTAGCAATGGCAACAACGTTGCGCAAACTATTAACTGGCGA
ACTACTTACTCTAGCTTCCCGGCAACAATTAATAGACTGGATGGAGGCGGATAAAGTTGCAGGACCACTT
CTGCGCTCGGCCCTTCCGGCTGGCTGGTTTATTGCTGATAAATCTGGAGCCGGTGAGCGTGGGTCTCGCG
GTATCATTGCAGCACTGGGGCCAGATGGTAAGCCCTCCCGTATCGTAGTTATCTACACGACGGGGAGTCA
GGCAACTATGGATGAACGAAATAGACAGATCGCTGAGATAGGTGCCTCACTGATTAAGCATTGGTAACTG
TCAGACCAAGTTTACTCATATATACTTTAGATTGATTTAAAACTTCATTTTTAATTTAAAAGGATCTAGG
TGAAGATCCTTTTTGATAATCTCATGACCAAAATCCCTTAACGTGAGTTTTCGTTCCACTGAGCGTCAGA
CCCCGTAGAAAAGATCAAAGGATCTTCTTGAGATCCTTTTTTTCTGCGCGTAATCTGCTGCTTGCAAACA
AAAAAACCACCGCTACCAGCGGTGGTTTGTTTGCCGGATCAAGAGCTACCAACTCTTTTTCCGAAGGTAA
CTGGCTTCAGCAGAGCGCAGATACCAAATACTGTTCTTCTAGTGTAGCCGTAGTTAGGCCACCACTTCAA
GAACTCTGTAGCACCGCCTACATACCTCGCTCTGCTAATCCTGTTACCAGTGGCTGCTGCCAGTGGCGAT
AAGTCGTGTCTTACCGGGTTGGACTCAAGACGATAGTTACCGGATAAGGCGCAGCGGTCGGGCTGAACGG
GGGGTTCGTGCACACAGCCCAGCTTGGAGCGAACGACCTACACCGAACTGAGATACCTACAGCGTGAGCT
ATGAGAAAGCGCCACGCTTCCCGAAGGGAGAAAGGCGGACAGGTATCCGGTAAGCGGCAGGGTCGGAACA
GGAGAGCGCACGAGGGAGCTTCCAGGGGGAAACGCCTGGTATCTTTATAGTCCTGTCGGGTTTCGCCACC
TCTGACTTGAGCGTCGATTTTTGTGATGCTCGTCAGGGGGGCGGAGCCTATGGAAAAACGCCAGCAACGC
GGCCTTTTTACGGTTCCTGGCCTTTTGCTGGCCTTTTGCTCACATGTTCTTTCCTGCGTTATCCCCTGAT
TCTGTGGATAACCGTATTACCGCCTTTGAGTGAGCTGATACCGCTCGCCGCAGCCGAACGACCGAGCGCA
GCGAGTCAGTGAGCGAGGAAGCGGAAGAGCGCCCAATACGCAAACCGCCTCTCCCCGCGCGTTGGCCGAT
TCATTAATGCAGCTGGCACGACAGGTTTCCCGACTGGAAAGCGGGCAGTGAGCGCAACGCAATTAATGTG
AGTTAGCTCACTCATTAGGCACCCCAGGCTTTACACTTTATGCTTCCGGCTCGTATGTTGTGTGGAATTG
TGAGCGGATAACAATTTCACACAGGAAACAGCTATGACCATGATTACGCCAAGCGCGCAATTAACCCTCA
CTAAAGGGAACAAAAGCTG
Features (pLannotate 1.2.2; 17 found; start..end, strand, type, name):
     17..396     +  enhancer       CMV enhancer: human cytomegalovirus immediate early enhancer
    675..1689    +  intron         chimeric intron: chimera between introns from chicken β-actin and rabbit β-globin
   1762..2718    +  CDS            ARMC12 (fragment): ARM12_HUMAN - Also known as C6orf81. Experimental evidence at protein level: Swiss-Prot protein existence level 1. From Homo sapiens (Human).
   2737..2757    +  CDS            FLAG (fragment): FLAG® epitope tag, followed by an enterokinase cleavage site
   2767..2838    +  CDS            HBB (fragment): HBB_PONPY - Experimental evidence at transcript level: Swiss-Prot protein existence level 2. Involved in oxygen transport from the lung to the various peripheral tissues. From Pongo pygmaeus (Bornean orangutan).
   2909..2964    +  polyA_signal   β-globin poly(A) signal: rabbit β-globin polyadenylation signal (Gil and Proudfoot, 1987)
   3320..3338    -  promoter       T7 promoter: promoter for bacteriophage T7 RNA polymerase
   3346..3501    +  CDS            lacZα (fragment): LacZα fragment of β-galactosidase; lacZ fragment
   3506..3934    +  rep_origin     f1 ori (sequence partly withheld): f1 bacteriophage origin of replication; arrow indicates direction of (+) strand synthesis
   3987..4091    +  promoter       AmpR promoter: bla
   4092..4952    +  CDS            AmpR: β-lactamase; bla; confers resistance to ampicillin, carbenicillin, and related antibiotics
   5123..5711    +  rep_origin     ori: high-copy-number ColE1/pMB1/pBR322/pUC origin of replication
   5894..5986    +  CDS            lacI (fragment): lac repressor; lacI; The lac repressor binds to the lac operator to inhibit transcription in E. coli. This inhibition can be relieved by adding lactose or isopropyl-β-D-thiogalactopyranoside (IPTG).
   5999..6020    +  protein_bind   CAP binding site: CAP binding activates transcription in the presence of cAMP. E. coli catabolite activator protein
   6035..6065    +  promoter       lac promoter: promoter for the E. coli lac operon
   6073..6089    +  protein_bind   lac operator: The lac repressor binds to the lac operator to inhibit transcription in E. coli. This inhibition can be relieved by adding lactose or isopropyl-β-D-thiogalactopyranoside (IPTG). lac repressor encoded by lacI
   6134..6152    +  promoter       T3 promoter: promoter for bacteriophage T3 RNA polymerase
