[The description below was written by a language model from this plasmid's Addgene catalogue record and pLannotate feature annotations shown in this document.]
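Description:
pCAG1.1-Armc12 delta C/FLAG is a mammalian expression plasmid built on the pCAG1.1 backbone, carrying a C-terminally truncated form of mouse Armc12 (armadillo repeat containing 12) fused to a C-terminal FLAG epitope. It is propagated in E. coli through a high-copy ColE1/pUC-type origin and selected with ampicillin via the β-lactamase gene. An f1 phage origin and remnants of a pBluescript-like cloning region (lacZα and lacI fragments, lac promoter and operator, T3 and T7 promoters) are also annotated in the backbone. The catalogue lists 5184 bp for both the backbone and the total vector, whereas the sequenced record is 6,164 nt, which fits the backbone plus the 957 bp insert and tag.

Expression is driven by the CAG promoter, seen in the feature table as the CMV immediate-early enhancer followed by the chicken β-actin/rabbit β-globin chimeric intron. This composite element gives strong, broadly active transcription in mammalian cells. The 957 bp Armc12 fragment was cloned between PstI and EcoRV sites. The automated annotation labels it by homology to the human ARMC12 protein, but the catalogue records it as mouse. The FLAG tag follows shortly downstream. A short β-globin coding fragment and the rabbit β-globin polyadenylation signal come next and provide the 3′ processing. The record does not specify which residues are removed by the C-terminal deletion.

The construct is one of a set of deletion mutants from a study of ARMC12's role in mitochondrial dynamics during spermiogenesis and in male fertility. It is suited to transient expression in cultured cells, where the truncated protein can be detected or immunoprecipitated through the FLAG tag, for example to map which regions of the protein are needed for its function.
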