Addgene plasmid #180497: pCAG1.1-Armc12 delta C/FLAG
Purpose: Expression vector of C-terminal deleted mouse Armc12 tagged with FLAG at C-terminus. See Fig.4D of Shimada, K. et al. Proc. Natl. Acad. Sci. USA. 118 (6): e2018355118, 2021.
Depositing lab: Masahito Ikawa. Depositing organization: The University of Osaka. Publication: ARMC12 regulates spatiotemporal mitochondrial dynamics during spermiogenesis and is required for male fertility. Shimada K, Park S, Miyata H, Yu Z, Morohoshi A, Oura S, Matzuk MM, Ikawa M. Proc Natl Acad Sci U S A. 2021 Feb 9;118(6). pii: 2018355118. doi: 10.1073/pnas.2018355118. PubMed 33536340.
Backbone
  Vector backbone: pCAG1.1
  Backbone size w/o insert (bp): 5184
  Total vector size (bp): 5184
  Modifications to backbone: pCAG1.1 was used as an original vector. FLAG tag sequence was added.
  Vector type: Mammalian Expression
Growth in bacteria
  Bacterial resistance: Ampicillin, 100 μg/mL
  Growth temperature: 37°C
  Growth strain: DH5alpha
  Copy number: Unknown
Gene/Insert
  Gene/Insert name: armadillo repeat containing 12 (alt name: Armc12)
  Species: M. musculus (mouse)
  Insert size (bp): 957
  Mutation: C-terminus of Armc12 is deleted
  GenBank ID: NM_026290.3
  Entrez Gene: Armc12 (a.k.a. 4930511I11Rik, AV041658)
  Promoter: CAG promoter
  Tag / fusion protein: FLAG tag (C terminal on insert)
  Cloning method: Restriction Enzyme; 5′ cloning site PstI (not destroyed); 3′ cloning site EcoRV (not destroyed)
  Sequencing primers: 5′ GTTCGGCTTCTGGCGTGTGA; 3′ ATAAATTTCCTTTATTAGCC
Terms and licenses: Academic/Nonprofit Terms; Industry Terms: Not Available to Industry
How to cite: pCAG1.1-Armc12 delta C/FLAG was a gift from Masahito Ikawa (Addgene plasmid # 180497 ; http://n2t.net/addgene:180497 ; RRID:Addgene_180497)
